>Addgene plasmid #75262 | p415 Ret2LD2a T158K | addgene full sequence | sequence record 200184 | Addgene NGS Result
CTCAGTACAATCTGCTCTGATGCCGCATAGTTAAGCCAGCCCCGACACCCGCCAACACCCGCTGACGCGC
CCTGACGGGCTTGTCTGCTCCCGGCATCCGCTTACAGACAAGCTGTGACCGTCTCCGGGAGCTGCATGTG
TCAGAGGTTTTCACCGTCATCACCGAAACGCGCGAGACGAAAGGGCCTCGTGATACGCCTATTTTTATAG
GTTAATGTCATGATAATAATGGTTTCTTAGGACGGATCGCTTGCCTGTAACTTACACGCGCCTCGTATCT
TTTAATGATGGAATAATTTGGGAATTTACTCTGTGTTTATTTATTTTTATGTTTTGTATTTGGATTTTAG
AAAGTAAATAAAGAAGGTAGAAGAGTTACGGAATGAAGAAAAAAAAATAAACAAAGGTTTAAAAAATTTC
AACAAAAAGCGTACTTTACATATATATTTATTAGACAAGAAAAGCAGATTAAATAGATATACATTCGATT
AACGATAAGTAAAATGTAAAATCACAGGATTTTCGTGTGTGGTCTTCTACACAGACAAGATGAAACAATT
CGGCATTAATACCTGAGAGCAGGAAGAGCAAGATAAAAGGTAGTATTTGTTGGCGATCCCCCTAGAGTCT
TTTACATCTTCGGAAAACAAAAACTATTTTTTCTTTAATTTCTTTTTTTACTTTCTATTTTTAATTTATA
TATTTATATTAAAAAATTTAAATTATAATTATTTTTATAGCACGTGATGAAAAGGACCCAGGTGGCACTT
TTCGGGGAAATGTGCGCGGAACCCCTATTTGTTTATTTTTCTAAATACATTCAAATATGTATCCGCTCAT
GAGACAATAACCCTGATAAATGCTTCAATAATATTGAAAAAGGAAGAGTATGAGTATTCAACATTTCCGT
GTCGCCCTTATTCCCTTTTTTGCGGCATTTTGCCTTCCTGTTTTTGCTCACCCAGAAACGCTGGTGAAAG
TAAAAGATGCTGAAGATCAGTTGGGTGCACGAGTGGGTTACATCGAACTGGATCTCAACAGCGGTAAGAT
CCTTGAGAGTTTTCGCCCCGAAGAACGTTTTCCAATGATGAGCACTTTTAAAGTTCTGCTATGTGGCGCG
GTATTATCCCGTATTGACGCCGGGCAAGAGCAACTCGGTCGCCGCATACACTATTCTCAGAATGACTTGG
TTGAGTACTCACCAGTCACAGAAAAGCATCTTACGGATGGCATGACAGTAAGAGAATTATGCAGTGCTGC
CATAACCATGAGTGATAACACTGCGGCCAACTTACTTCTGACAACGATCGGAGGACCGAAGGAGCTAACC
GCTTTTTTGCACAACATGGGGGATCATGTAACTCGCCTTGATCGTTGGGAACCGGAGCTGAATGAAGCCA
TACCAAACGACGAGCGTGACACCACGATGCCTGTAGCAATGGCAACAACGTTGCGCAAACTATTAACTGG
CGAACTACTTACTCTAGCTTCCCGGCAACAATTAATAGACTGGATGGAGGCGGATAAAGTTGCAGGACCA
CTTCTGCGCTCGGCCCTTCCGGCTGGCTGGTTTATTGCTGATAAATCTGGAGCCGGTGAGCGTGGGTCTC
GCGGTATCATTGCAGCACTGGGGCCAGATGGTAAGCCCTCCCGTATCGTAGTTATCTACACGACGGGGAG
TCAGGCAACTATGGATGAACGAAATAGACAGATCGCTGAGATAGGTGCCTCACTGATTAAGCATTGGTAA
CTGTCAGACCAAGTTTACTCATATATACTTTAGATTGATTTAAAACTTCATTTTTAATTTAAAAGGATCT
AGGTGAAGATCCTTTTTGATAATCTCATGACCAAAATCCCTTAACGTGAGTTTTCGTTCCACTGAGCGTC
AGACCCCGTAGAAAAGATCAAAGGATCTTCTTGAGATCCTTTTTTTCTGCGCGTAATCTGCTGCTTGCAA
ACAAAAAAACCACCGCTACCAGCGGTGGTTTGTTTGCCGGATCAAGAGCTACCAACTCTTTTTCCGAAGG
TAACTGGCTTCAGCAGAGCGCAGATACCAAATACTGTTCTTCTAGTGTAGCCGTAGTTAGGCCACCACTT
CAAGAACTCTGTAGCACCGCCTACATACCTCGCTCTGCTAATCCTGTTACCAGTGGCTGCTGCCAGTGGC
GATAAGTCGTGTCTTACCGGGTTGGACTCAAGACGATAGTTACCGGATAAGGCGCAGCGGTCGGGCTGAA
CGGGGGGTTCGTGCACACAGCCCAGCTTGGAGCGAACGACCTACACCGAACTGAGATACCTACAGCGTGA
GCTATGAGAAAGCGCCACGCTTCCCGAAGGGAGAAAGGCGGACAGGTATCCGGTAAGCGGCAGGGTCGGA
ACAGGAGAGCGCACGAGGGAGCTTCCAGGGGGAAACGCCTGGTATCTTTATAGTCCTGTCGGGTTTCGCC
ACCTCTGACTTGAGCGTCGATTTTTGTGATGCTCGTCAGGGGGGCGGAGCCTATGGAAAAACGCCAGCAA
CGCGGCCTTTTTACGGTTCCTGGCCTTTTGCTGGCCTTTTGCTCACATGTTCTTTCCTGCGTTATCCCCT
GATTCTGTGGATAACCGTATTACCGCCTTTGAGTGAGCTGATACCGCTCGCCGCAGCCGAACGACCGAGC
GCAGCGAGTCAGTGAGCGAGGAAGCGGAAGAGCGCCCAATACGCAAACCGCCTCTCCCCGCGCGTTGGCC
GATTCATTAATGCAGCTGGCACGACAGGTTTCCCGACTGGAAAGCGGGCAGTGAGCGCAACGCAATTAAT
GTGAGTTAGCTCACTCATTAGGCACCCCAGGCTTTACACTTTATGCTTCCGGCTCGTATGTTGTGTGGAA
TTGTGAGCGGATAACAATTTCACACAGGAAACAGCTATGACCATGATTACGCCAAGCGCGCAATTAACCC
TCACTAAAGGGAACAAAAGCTGGAGCTCCGGATGCAAGGGTTCGAATCCCTTAGCTCTCATTATTTTTTG
CTTTTTCTCTTGAGGTCACATGATCGCAAAATGGCAAATGGCACGTGAAGCTGTCGATATTGGGGAACTG
TGGTGGTTGGCAAATGACTAATTAAGTTAGTCAAGGCGCCATCCTCATGAAAACTGTGTAACATAATAAC
CGAAGTGTCGAAAAGGTGGCACCTTGTCCAATTGAACACGCTCGATGAAAAAAATAAGATATATATAAGG
TTAAGTAAAGCGTCTGTTAGAAAGGAAGTTTTTCCTTTTTCTTGCTCTCTTGTCTTTTCATCTACTATTT
CCTTCGTGTAATACAGGGTCGTCAGATACATAGATACAATTCTATTACCCCCATCCATACTCTAGAACTA
GTGGATCCATGGTGGTTTTGGCTGCTTCTATCACTACGCGTCAGGGGAAACCTCTCTTGTCCAGGCAATT
CAAAGATCTGTCCAAGGATCGAGTCCTAGAGTTGCTGTCCAATTTCCAGAACCTAGTCTCCGAGATCTCG
TCAGACCACACATTTGTCGAGGACAAGCACGTCCGCTACGTGTATAGGCCCTTTGATAACTACTACATTA
TTCTTATCACAAACCGCCAGTCCAATATTATCAAGGATTTGGCCACATTAAATCTGTTTTCACAGACGAT
CAACTCCTACTTGTCTAGTTTCCAAGACCAAGAGATTTTTCACAATGCCTTTGAGATCTTGTCCTCGTTC
GACGAAATCGTGTCAATGGGCGGGTACAAAGAGAACTTGTCCTTTACTCAAGTGCAAACATACTTGTCTA
TGGAGTCGCACGAAGAAAGAATCCAGGAAATTATTGAGCGTAATAAAGAGATCGAAGCTAAGGAGGAGAG
GAAGCGCCGTGCTAAGGAAATTGCTAGAAAAGAACATGAAAGGAAACACGGGCATCACCATCACCATCAC
TAGCCGCTCGAGTCATGTAATTAGTTATGTCACGCTTACATTCACGCCCTCCCCCCACATCCGCTCTAAC
CGAAAAGGAAGGAGTTAGACAACCTGAAGTCTAGGTCCCTATTTATTTTTTTATAGTTATGTTAGTATTA
AGAACGTTATTTATATTTCAAATTTTTCTTTTTTTTCTGTACAGACGCGTGTACGCATGTAACATTATAC
TGAAAACCTTGCTTGAGAAGGTTTTGGGACGCTCGAAGGCTTTAATTTGCGGCCGGTACCCAATTCGCCC
TATAGTGAGTCGTATTACGCGCGCTCACTGGCCGTCGTTTTACAACGTCGTGACTGGGAAAACCCTGGCG
TTACCCAACTTAATCGCCTTGCAGCACATCCCCCTTTCGCCAGCTGGCGTAATAGCGAAGAGGCCCGCAC
CGATCGCCCTTCCCAACAGTTGCGCAGCCTGAATGGCGAATGG
[124 nt withheld, positions 4384-4507]
C
[91 nt withheld, positions 4509-4599]
A
[49 nt withheld, positions 4601-4649]
CCTTTGACGTTGGAGTCCACGTTCTTT
[37 nt withheld, positions 4677-4713]
ACCCTATCTCGGTCTATTCTTTTGATTTATAAGGGATTTTGCCGATTTCGGCCTATTGGTTAAAAAATGA
GCTGATTTAACAAAAATTTAACGCGAATTTTAACAAAATATTAACGCTTACAATTTCCTGATGCGGTATT
TTCTCCTTACGCATCTGTGCGGTATTTCACACCGCATATCGACCGGTCGAGGAGAACTTCTAGTATATCT
ACATACCTAATATTATTGCCTTATTAAAAATGGAATCCCAACAATTACATCAAAATCCACATTCTCTTCA
AAATCAATTGTCCTGTACTTCCTTGTTCATGTGTGTTCAAAAACGTTATATTTATAGGATAATTATACTC
TATTTCTCAACAAGTAATTGGTTGTTTGGCCGAGCGGTCTAAGGCGCCTGATTCAAGAAATATCTTGACC
GCAGTTAACTGTGGGAATACTCAGGTATCGTAAGATGCAAGAGTTCGAATCTCTTAGCAACCATTATTTT
TTTCCTCAACATAACGAGAACACACAGGGGCGCTATCGCACAGAATCAAATTCGATGACTGGAAATTTTT
TGTTAATTTCAGAGGTCGCCTGACGCATATACCTTTTTCAACTGAAAAATTGGGAGAAAAAGGAAAGGTG
AGAGCGCCGGAACCGGCTTTTCATATAGAATAGAGAAGCGTTCATGACTAAATGCTTGCATCACAATACT
TGAAGTTGACAATATTATTTAAGGACCTATTGTTTTTTCCAATAGGTGGTTAGCAATCGTCTTACTTTCT
AACTTTTCTTACCTTTTACATTTCAGCAATATATATATATATATTTCAAGGATATACCATTCTAATGTCT
GCCCCTAAGAAGATCGTCGTTTTGCCAGGTGACCACGTTGGTCAAGAAATCACAGCCGAAGCCATTAAGG
TTCTTAAAGCTATTTCTGATGTTCGTTCCAATGTCAAGTTCGATTTCGAAAATCATTTAATTGGTGGTGC
TGCTATCGATGCTACAGGTGTTCCACTTCCAGATGAGGCGCTGGAAGCCTCCAAGAAGGCTGATGCCGTT
TTGTTAGGTGCTGTGGGTGGTCCTAAATGGGGTACCGGTAGTGTTAGACCTGAACAAGGTTTACTAAAAA
TCCGTAAAGAACTTCAATTGTACGCCAACTTAAGACCATGTAACTTTGCATCCGACTCTCTTTTAGACTT
ATCTCCAATCAAGCCACAATTTGCTAAAGGTACTGACTTCGTTGTTGTCAGAGAATTAGTGGGAGGTATT
TACTTTGGTAAGAGAAAGGAAGACGATGGTGATGGTGTCGCTTGGGATAGTGAACAATACACCGTTCCAG
AAGTGCAAAGAATCACAAGAATGGCCGCTTTCATGGCCCTACAACATGAGCCACCATTGCCTATTTGGTC
CTTGGATAAAGCTAATGTTTTGGCCTCTTCAAGATTATGGAGAAAAACTGTGGAGGAAACCATCAAGAAC
GAATTCCCTACATTGAAGGTTCAACATCAATTGATTGATTCTGCCGCCATGATCCTAGTTAAGAACCCAA
CCCACCTAAATGGTATTATAATCACCAGCAACATGTTTGGTGATATCATCTCCGATGAAGCCTCCGTTAT
CCCAGGTTCCTTGGGTTTGTTGCCATCTGCGTCCTTGGCCTCTTTGCCAGACAAGAACACCGCATTTGGT
TTGTACGAACCATGCCACGGTTCTGCTCCAGATTTGCCAAAGAATAAGGTCAACCCTATCGCCACTATCT
TGTCTGCTGCAATGATGTTGAAATTGTCATTGAACTTGCCTGAAGAAGGTAAGGCCATTGAAGATGCAGT
TAAAAAGGTTTTGGATGCAGGTATCAGAACTGGTGATTTAGGTGGTTCCAACAGTACCACCGAAGTCGGT
GATGCTGTCGCCGAAGAAGTTAAGAAAATCCTTGCTTAAAAAGATTCTCTTTTTTTATGATATTTGTACA
TAAACTTTATAAATGAAATTCATAATAGAAACGACACGAAATTACAAAATGGAATATGTTCATAGGGTAG
ACGAAACTATATACGCAATCTACATACATTTATCAAGAAGGAGAAAAAGGAGGATGTAAAGGAATACAGG
TAAGCAAATTGATACTAATGGCTCAACGTGATAAGGAAAAAGAATTGCACTTTAACATTAATATTGACAA
GGAGGAGGGCACCACACAAAAAGTTAGGTGTAACAGAAAATCATGAAACTATGATTCCTAATTTATATAT
TGGAGGATTTTCTCTAAAAAAAAAAAAATACAACAAATAAAAAACACTCAATGACCTGACCATTTGATGG
AGTTTAAGTCAATACCTTCTTGAACCATTTCCCATAATGGTGAAAGTTCCCTCAAGAATTTTACTCTGTC
AGAAACGGCCTTAACGACGTAGTCGATATGGTGCACT
Features (pLannotate 1.2.2; 24 found; start..end, strand, type, name):
    141..176     -  CDS            rop (fragment): Rop protein, which maintains plasmids at low copy number; rop
    245..748     -  misc_feature   CEN/ARS: S. cerevisiae CEN6 centromere fused to an autonomously replicating sequence
    785..889     +  promoter       AmpR promoter: bla
    890..1750    +  CDS            AmpR: β-lactamase; bla; confers resistance to ampicillin, carbenicillin, and related antibiotics
   1921..2509    +  rep_origin     ori: high-copy-number ColE1/pMB1/pBR322/pUC origin of replication
   2692..2784    +  CDS            lacI (fragment): lac repressor; lacI; The lac repressor binds to the lac operator to inhibit transcription in E. coli. This inhibition can be relieved by adding lactose or isopropyl-β-D-thiogalactopyranoside (IPTG).
   2797..2818    +  protein_bind   CAP binding site: CAP binding activates transcription in the presence of cAMP. E. coli catabolite activator protein
   2833..2863    +  promoter       lac promoter: promoter for the E. coli lac operon
   2871..2887    +  protein_bind   lac operator: The lac repressor binds to the lac operator to inhibit transcription in E. coli. This inhibition can be relieved by adding lactose or isopropyl-β-D-thiogalactopyranoside (IPTG). lac repressor encoded by lacI
   2932..2950    +  promoter       T3 promoter: promoter for bacteriophage T3 RNA polymerase
   3001..3350    +  promoter       MET17 promoter: S. cerevisiae MET17; expression is repressed by methionine; MET15; MET25
   3350..3368    +  misc_feature   MCS (fragment): pBluescript multiple cloning site
   3369..3902    +  CDS            RET2 (fragment): COPD_YEAST - Experimental evidence at protein level: Swiss-Prot protein existence level 1. The coatomer is a cytosolic protein complex that binds to dilysine motifs and reversibly associates with Golgi non-clathrin- coated vesicles, which further mediate biosynthetic protein transport from the ER, via the Golgi up to the trans Golgi network. Coatomer complex is required for budding from Golgi membranes, and is essential for the retrograde Golgi-to-ER transport of dilysine-tagged proteins (By similarity). From Saccharomyces cerevisiae (strain ATCC 204508 / S288c) (Baker's yeast).
   3903..3920    +  CDS            7xHis (fragment): 6xHis affinity tag
   3933..4180    +  terminator     CYC1 terminator: S. cerevisiae CYC1; transcription terminator for CYC1
   4199..4217    -  promoter       T7 promoter: promoter for bacteriophage T7 RNA polymerase
   4225..4380    +  CDS            lacZα (fragment): LacZα fragment of β-galactosidase; lacZ fragment
   4384..4812    +  rep_origin     f1 ori (sequence partly withheld): f1 bacteriophage origin of replication; arrow indicates direction of (+) strand synthesis
   4840..4892    -  misc_feature   bom (fragment): basis of mobility region from pBR322
   4923..5000    +  CDS            YO192_YEAST (fragment): Experimental evidence at protein level: Swiss-Prot protein existence level 1. From Saccharomyces cerevisiae (strain ATCC 204508 / S288c) (Baker's yeast).
   5140..5547    +  promoter       LEU2 promoter: S. cerevisiae LEU2
   5548..6642    +  CDS            LEU2: 3-isopropylmalate dehydrogenase, required for leucine biosynthesis; S. cerevisiae LEU2; yeast auxotrophic marker
   7004..7120    -  CDS            NFS1 (fragment): NFS1_YEAST - Also known as SPL1 From Saccharomyces cerevisiae (strain ATCC 204508 / S288c) (Baker's yeast).
   7119..39      -  misc_feature   bom (fragment) (across the origin): basis of mobility region from pBR322
