[The description below was written by a language model from this plasmid's Addgene catalogue record and pLannotate feature annotations shown in this document.]
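Description:
p415 Ret2LD2a T158K is a yeast expression plasmid of about 7.1 kb built on the p415 backbone, a low-copy centromeric E. coli–yeast shuttle vector. In S. cerevisiae it is maintained through a CEN6/ARS element, which gives stable, near single-copy inheritance, and is selected through the LEU2 auxotrophic marker under its own promoter. In bacteria it replicates from a ColE1/pUC-type origin and is selected with ampicillin via the β-lactamase gene. The backbone also carries pBluescript-derived remnants: an f1 origin, lac promoter/operator and lacZα fragments, and T3 and T7 promoters flanking the expression cassette. The short rop, bom, lacI, NFS1 and other yeast ORF fragments in the annotation appear to be backbone or LEU2-flanking remnants with no evident functional role.

The payload is a fragment of the S. cerevisiae RET2 gene, which encodes δ-COP, a subunit of the coatomer (COPI) complex involved in retrograde Golgi-to-ER transport. The annotated coding region spans 534 bp (about 178 codons), so it is a truncated portion of Ret2 rather than the full-length protein. The "LD2a" in the name presumably refers to the longin domain plus adjacent helical sequence discussed in the associated publication, although the record does not define it. The fragment carries a T158K substitution and is fused at its C terminus to a 6xHis affinity tag. It was cloned between BamHI and XhoI sites, downstream of the methionine-repressible MET25 (MET17) promoter and upstream of the CYC1 terminator, so expression can be adjusted through the methionine content of the medium. The stated purpose is only the T158K mutation. The associated study concerns a helix C-terminal to the δ-COP longin domain and its role in COPI dynamics and function, which suggests the plasmid is used to test this mutant fragment in yeast.
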