Addgene plasmid #75262: p415 Ret2LD2a T158K
Purpose: T158K mutation
Depositing lab: Blanche Schwappach. Depositing organization: Universitaetsmedizin Goettingen. Publication: delta-COP contains a helix C-terminal to its longin domain key to COPI dynamics and function. Arakel EC, Richter KP, Clancy A, Schwappach B. Proc Natl Acad Sci U S A. 2016 Jun 21;113(25):6916-21. doi: 10.1073/pnas.1603544113. Epub 2016 Jun 13. PubMed 27298352.
Backbone
  Vector backbone: p415
  Vector type: Yeast Expression
  Selectable markers: LEU2
Growth in bacteria
  Bacterial resistance: Ampicillin, 100 μg/mL
  Growth temperature: 37°C
  Growth strain: DH5alpha
  Copy number: Unknown
Gene/Insert
  Gene/Insert name: Ret2LD2a T158K
  Species: S. cerevisiae (budding yeast)
  Promoter: Met25
  Tag / fusion protein: His (C terminal on insert)
  Cloning method: Restriction Enzyme; 5′ cloning site BamH1 (not destroyed); 3′ cloning site Xho1 (not destroyed)
  Sequencing primers: 5′ CTTTTTCTTGCTCTCTTGTCTTTTCATCTA; 3′ GAGCGGATGTGGGGGGAGGGCGTGAATGTA
Terms and licenses: Academic/Nonprofit Terms; Industry Terms: Not Available to Industry
How to cite: p415 Ret2LD2a T158K was a gift from Blanche Schwappach (Addgene plasmid # 75262 ; http://n2t.net/addgene:75262 ; RRID:Addgene_75262)
